>Addgene plasmid #158535 | pGEX-S1*HiGlpG | addgene full sequence | sequence record 310733 | Addgene NGS Result
TTGACAATTAATCATCGGCTCGTATAATGTGTGGAATTGTGAGCGGATAACAATTTCACACAGGAAACAG
TATTCATGTCCCCTATACTAGGTTATTGGAAAATTAAGGGCCTTGTGCAACCCACTCGACTTCTTTTGGA
ATATCTTGAAGAAAAATATGAAGAGCATTTGTATGAGCGCGATGAAGGTGATAAATGGCGAAACAAAAAG
TTTGAATTGGGTTTGGAGTTTCCCAATCTTCCTTATTATATTGATGGTGATGTTAAATTAACACAGTCTA
TGGCCATCATACGTTATATAGCTGACAAGCACAACATGTTGGGTGGTTGTCCAAAAGAGCGTGCAGAGAT
TTCAATGCTTGAAGGAGCGGTTTTGGATATTAGATACGGTGTTTCGAGAATTGCATATAGTAAAGACTTT
GAAACTCTCAAAGTTGATTTTCTTAGCAAGCTACCTGAAATGCTGAAAATGTTCGAAGATCGTTTATGTC
ATAAAACATATTTAAATGGTGATCATGTAACCCATCCTGACTTCATGTTGTATGACGCTCTTGATGTTGT
TTTATACATGGACCCAATGTGCCTGGATGCGTTCCCAAAATTAGTTTGTTTTAAAAAACGTATTGAAGCT
ATCCCACAAATTGATAAGTACTTGAAATCCAGCAAGTATATAGCATGGCCTTTGCAGGGCTGGCAAGCCA
CGTTTGGTGGTGGCGACCATCCTCCAAAATCGGATCTGGAAGTTCTGTTCCAGGGGCCCATGAAAAACTT
TTTAGCTCAACAAGGAAAAATCACGCTAATTCTCACCGCACTTTGTGTGCTTATTTATCTTGCTCAACAG
CTGGGTTTTGAAGACGATATTATGTATTTGATGCATTACCCCGCTTACGAAGAGCAAGATAGTGAAGTGT
GGCGTTATATCTCACATACATTGGTACATTTATCTAATTTGCATATTTTGTTTAATCTGTCTTGGTTTTT
TATTCTGGGTGGAATGATTGAGCGCACTTTTGGCTCGGTTAAATTATTGATGTTGTATGTTGTAAGCTCT
GCCATAAGCGGATATGTGCAAAATTATGTGTCTGGCCCCTGGTTCTTTGGGCTTTCTGGTGTTGTATATG
CGGTTCTAGGTTATGTATTTATACGTGATGAATTGAATCATCATTTATTTGATCTGCCAGAAGGTTTTTT
TACATTCTTATTGGTGTGGATCGCATTAGGTTTTATTAGCCCCTTATTTGGTGTTGAAATGGCGAATGCT
GCACATATTTCAGGCTTGATTGTCGGCTTGATTTGGGGATTTATTGATAGCAAATTGCGCAAAAATTCGC
TAGAGTAAGCCGGCCGCATCGTGACTGACTGACGATCTGCCTCGCGCGTTTCGGTGATGACGGTGAAAAC
CTCTGACACATGCAGCTCCCGGAGACGGTCACAGCTTGTCTGTAAGCGGATGCCGGGAGCAGACAAGCCC
GTCAGGGCGCGTCAGCGGGTGTTGGCGGGTGTCGGGGCGCAGCCATGACCCAGTCACGTAGCGATAGCGG
AGTGTATAATTCTTGAAGACGAAAGGGCCTCGTGATACGCCTATTTTTATAGGTTAATGTCATGATAATA
ATGGTTTCTTAGACGTCAGGTGGCACTTTTCGGGGAAATGTGCGCGGAACCCCTATTTGTTTATTTTTCT
AAATACATTCAAATATGTATCCGCTCATGAGACAATAACCCTGATAAATGCTTCAATAATATTGAAAAAG
GAAGAGTATGAGTATTCAACATTTCCGTGTCGCCCTTATTCCCTTTTTTGCGGCATTTTGCCTTCCTGTT
TTTGCTCACCCAGAAACGCTGGTGAAAGTAAAAGATGCTGAAGATCAGTTGGGTGCACGAGTGGGTTACA
TCGAACTGGATCTCAACAGCGGTAAGATCCTTGAGAGTTTTCGCCCCGAAGAACGTTTTCCAATGATGAG
CACTTTTAAAGTTCTGCTATGTGGCGCGGTATTATCCCGTGTTGACGCCGGGCAAGAGCAACTCGGTCGC
CGCATACACTATTCTCAGAATGACTTGGTTGAGTACTCACCAGTCACAGAAAAGCATCTTACGGATGGCA
TGACAGTAAGAGAATTATGCAGTGCTGCCATAACCATGAGTGATAACACTGCGGCCAACTTACTTCTGAC
AACGATCGGAGGACCGAAGGAGCTAACCGCTTTTTTGCACAACATGGGGGATCATGTAACTCGCCTTGAT
CGTTGGGAACCGGAGCTGAATGAAGCCATACCAAACGACGAGCGTGACACCACGATGCCTGCAGCAATGG
CAACAACGTTGCGCAAACTATTAACTGGCGAACTACTTACTCTAGCTTCCCGGCAACAATTAATAGACTG
GATGGAGGCGGATAAAGTTGCAGGACCACTTCTGCGCTCGGCCCTTCCGGCTGGCTGGTTTATTGCTGAT
AAATCTGGAGCCGGTGAGCGTGGGTCTCGCGGTATCATTGCAGCACTGGGGCCAGATGGTAAGCCCTCCC
GTATCGTAGTTATCTACACGACGGGGAGTCAGGCAACTATGGATGAACGAAATAGACAGATCGCTGAGAT
AGGTGCCTCACTGATTAAGCATTGGTAACTGTCAGACCAAGTTTACTCATATATACTTTAGATTGATTTA
AAACTTCATTTTTAATTTAAAAGGATCTAGGTGAAGATCCTTTTTGATAATCTCATGACCAAAATCCCTT
AACGTGAGTTTTCGTTCCACTGAGCGTCAGACCCCGTAGAAAAGATCAAAGGATCTTCTTGAGATCCTTT
TTTTCTGCGCGTAATCTGCTGCTTGCAAACAAAAAAACCACCGCTACCAGCGGTGGTTTGTTTGCCGGAT
CAAGAGCTACCAACTCTTTTTCCGAAGGTAACTGGCTTCAGCAGAGCGCAGATACCAAATACTGTCCTTC
TAGTGTAGCCGTAGTTAGGCCACCACTTCAAGAACTCTGTAGCACCGCCTACATACCTCGCTCTGCTAAT
CCTGTTACCAGTGGCTGCTGCCAGTGGCGATAAGTCGTGTCTTACCGGGTTGGACTCAAGACGATAGTTA
CCGGATAAGGCGCAGCGGTCGGGCTGAACGGGGGGTTCGTGCACACAGCCCAGCTTGGAGCGAACGACCT
ACACCGAACTGAGATACCTACAGCGTGAGCTATGAGAAAGCGCCACGCTTCCCGAAGGGAGAAAGGCGGA
CAGGTATCCGGTAAGCGGCAGGGTCGGAACAGGAGAGCGCACGAGGGAGCTTCCAGGGGGAAACGCCTGG
TATCTTTATAGTCCTGTCGGGTTTCGCCACCTCTGACTTGAGCGTCGATTTTTGTGATGCTCGTCAGGGG
GGCGGAGCCTATGGAAAAACGCCAGCAACGCGGCCTTTTTACGGTTCCTGGCCTTTTGCTGGCCTTTTGC
TCACATGTTCTTTCCTGCGTTATCCCCTGATTCTGTGGATAACCGTATTACCGCCTTTGAGTGAGCTGAT
ACCGCTCGCCGCAGCCGAACGACCGAGCGCAGCGAGTCAGTGAGCGAGGAAGCGGAAGAGCGCCTGATGC
GGTATTTTCTCCTTACGCATCTGTGCGGTATTTCACACCGCATAAATTCCGACACCATCGAATGGCGCAA
AACCTTTCGCGGTATGGCATGATAGCGCCCGGAAGAGAGTCAATTCAGGGTGGTGAATGTGAAACCAGTA
ACGTTATACGATGTCGCAGAGTATGCCGGTGTCTCTTATCAGACCGTTTCCCGCGTGGTGAACCAGGCCA
GCCACGTTTCTGCGAAAACGCGGGAAAAAGTGGAAGCGGCGATGGCGGAGCTGAATTACATTCCCAACCG
CGTGGCACAACAACTGGCGGGCAAACAGTCGTTGCTGATTGGCGTTGCCACCTCCAGTCTGGCCCTGCAC
GCGCCGTCGCAAATTGTCGCGGCGATTAAATCTCGCGCCGATCAACTGGGTGCCAGCGTGGTGGTGTCGA
TGGTAGAACGAAGCGGCGTCGAAGCCTGTAAAGCGGCGGTGCACAATCTTCTCGCGCAACGCGTCAGTGG
GCTGATCATTAACTATCCGCTGGATGACCAGGATGCCATTGCTGTGGAAGCTGCCTGCACTAATGTTCCG
GCGTTATTTCTTGATGTCTCTGACCAGACACCCATCAACAGTATTATTTTCTCCCATGAAGACGGTACGC
GACTGGGCGTGGAGCATCTGGTCGCATTGGGTCACCAGCAAATCGCGCTGTTAGCGGGCCCATTAAGTTC
TGTCTCGGCGCGTCTGCGTCTGGCTGGCTGGCATAAATATCTCACTCGCAATCAAATTCAGCCGATAGCG
GAACGGGAAGGCGACTGGAGTGCCATGTCCGGTTTTCAACAAACCATGCAAATGCTGAATGAGGGCATCG
TTCCCACTGCGATGCTGGTTGCCAACGATCAGATGGCGCTGGGCGCAATGCGCGCCATTACCGAGTCCGG
GCTGCGCGTTGGTGCGGATATCTCGGTAGTGGGATACGACGATACCGAAGACAGCTCATGTTATATCCCG
CCGTTAACCACCATCAAACAGGATTTTCGCCTGCTGGGGCAAACCAGCGTGGACCGCTTGCTGCAACTCT
CTCAGGGCCAGGCGGTGAAGGGCAATCAGCTGTTGCCCGTCTCACTGGTGAAAAGAAAAACCACGCTAGC
GCCCAATACGCAAACCGCCTCTCCCCGCGCGTTGGCCGATTCATTAATGCAGCTGGCACGACAGGTTTCC
CGACTGGAAAGCGGGCAGTGAGCGCAACGCAATTAATGTAAGTTAGCTCACTCATTAGGCACCCCAGGCT
TTACACTTTATGCTTCCGGCTCGTATGTTGTGTGGAATTGTGAGCGGATAACAATTTCACACAGGAAACA
GCTATGACCATGATTACGGATTCACTGGCCGTCGTTTTACAACGTCGTGACTGGGAAAACCCTGGCGTTA
CCCAACTTAATCGCCTTGCAGCACATCCCCCTTTCGCCAGCTGGCGTAATAGCGAAGAGGCCCGCACCGA
TCGCCCTTCCCAACAGTTGCGCAGCCTGAATGGCGAATGGCGCTTTGCCTGGTTTCCGGCACCAGAAGCG
GTGCCGGAAAGCTGGCTGGAGTGCGATCTTCCTGAGGCCGATACTGTCGTCGTCCCCTCAAACTGGCAGA
TGCACGGTTACGATGCGCCCATCTACACCAACGTGACCTATCCCATTACGGTCAATCCGCCGTTTGTTCC
CACGGAGAATCCGACGGGTTGTTACTCGCTCACATTTAATGTTGATGAAAGCTGGCTACAGGAAGGCCAG
ACGCGAATTATTTTTGATGGCGTTGGAATTAGCTTATCGACTGCACGGTGCACCAATGCTTCTGGCGTCA
GGCAGCCATCGGAAGCTGTGGTATGGCTGTGCAGGTCGTAAATCACTGCATAATTCGTGTCGCTCAAGGC
GCACTCCCGTTCTGGATAATGTTTTTTGCGCCGACATCATAACGGTTCTGGCAAATATTCTGAAATGAGC
TG
Features (pLannotate 1.2.2; 17 found; start..end, strand, type, name):
      1..29      +  promoter       tac promoter: strong E. coli promoter; hybrid between the trp and lac UV5 promoters
     37..53      +  protein_bind   lac operator: The lac repressor binds to the lac operator to inhibit transcription in E. coli. This inhibition can be relieved by adding lactose or isopropyl-β-D-thiogalactopyranoside (IPTG). lac repressor encoded by lacI
     76..729     +  CDS            GST26_SCHJA: Experimental evidence at protein level: Swiss-Prot protein existence level 1. GST isoenzymes appear to play a central role in the parasite detoxification system. Other functions are also suspected including a role in increasing the solubility of haematin in the parasite gut. From Schistosoma japonicum (Blood fluke).
    760..1335    +  CDS            glpG: GLPG_HAEIN - Experimental evidence at protein level: Swiss-Prot protein existence level 1. Rhomboid-type serine protease that catalyzes intramembrane proteolysis. From Haemophilus influenzae (strain ATCC 51907 / DSM 11121 / KW20 / Rd).
   1367..1406    +  CDS            rop (fragment): Rop protein, which maintains plasmids at low copy number; rop
   1508..1548    +  misc_feature   bom (fragment): basis of mobility region from pBR322
   1653..1757    +  promoter       AmpR promoter: bla
   1758..2618    +  CDS            AmpR: β-lactamase; bla; confers resistance to ampicillin, carbenicillin, and related antibiotics
   2789..3377    +  rep_origin     ori: high-copy-number ColE1/pMB1/pBR322/pUC origin of replication
   3563..3614    -  misc_feature   bom (fragment): basis of mobility region from pBR322
   3621..3698    +  promoter       lacI promoter: lacI
   3699..4781    +  CDS            lacI: lac repressor; lacI; The lac repressor binds to the lac operator to inhibit transcription in E. coli. This inhibition can be relieved by adding lactose or isopropyl-β-D-thiogalactopyranoside (IPTG).
   4794..4815    +  protein_bind   CAP binding site: CAP binding activates transcription in the presence of cAMP. E. coli catabolite activator protein
   4830..4860    +  promoter       lac promoter: promoter for the E. coli lac operon
   4868..4884    +  protein_bind   lac operator: The lac repressor binds to the lac operator to inhibit transcription in E. coli. This inhibition can be relieved by adding lactose or isopropyl-β-D-thiogalactopyranoside (IPTG). lac repressor encoded by lacI
   4904..5077    +  CDS            lacZα: LacZα fragment of β-galactosidase; lacZ fragment
   5341..5457    -  CDS            yciV (fragment): RNAAM_ECOLI - Also known as trpH From Escherichia coli (strain K12).
