[The description below was written by a language model from this plasmid's Addgene catalogue record and pLannotate feature annotations shown in this document.]
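Description:
pGEX-S1*HiGlpG is a bacterial expression plasmid built on the pGEX-6P-1 backbone for producing a mutant rhomboid intramembrane protease in E. coli as a glutathione S-transferase fusion. It replicates from a ColE1/pMB1-type origin, is listed as high copy, and is selected with ampicillin through the β-lactamase gene and its native promoter. The annotation also picks up backbone remnants typical of the pGEX series: short rop and bom fragments, a lac promoter/operator with a lacZα fragment, and a small piece of an E. coli chromosomal gene. None of these contribute to the expression cassette.

The payload is driven by the strong hybrid tac promoter followed by a lac operator, and the plasmid carries its own lacI gene. Transcription is therefore repressed until it is induced with IPTG or lactose, independent of the host's repressor level. Downstream lies the Schistosoma japonicum GST coding sequence, followed after a short linker by an open reading frame of about 580 bp. This frame matches GlpG, the rhomboid-type serine protease of Haemophilus influenzae. The insert is recorded as synthetic and carries "Sector 1" mutations, but the individual substitutions are not listed in the record. The cloning sites are noted as destroyed.

The N-terminal GST tag allows affinity capture on glutathione resin. pGEX-6P vectors normally encode a PreScission protease site in the linker for tag removal, although this site is not annotated in the feature table. The associated study used statistical coupling analysis to examine the functional evolution of the rhomboid superfamily, so the construct most likely serves to express and purify this sector variant for comparison with other GlpG forms.
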