Addgene plasmid #158535: pGEX-S1*HiGlpG
Purpose: Bacterial expression of rhomboid protease mutant S1*HiGlpG
Depositing lab: Sinisa Urban. Depositing organization: Johns Hopkins University and School of Medicine. Publication: Decoding the Functional Evolution of an Intramembrane Protease Superfamily by Statistical Coupling Analysis. Mihaljevic L, Urban S. Structure. 2020 Aug 10. pii: S0969-2126(20)30279-3. doi: 10.1016/j.str.2020.07.015. PubMed 32795403.
Backbone
  Vector backbone: PGEX-6P-1
  Backbone size w/o insert (bp): 4953
  Total vector size (bp): 5532
  Modifications to backbone: -
  Vector type: Bacterial Expression
Growth in bacteria
  Bacterial resistance: Ampicillin, 100 μg/mL
  Growth temperature: 37°C
  Growth strain: DH5alpha
  Copy number: High Copy
Gene/Insert
  Gene/Insert name: S1*HiGlpG
  Species: Synthetic
  Insert size (bp): 579
  Mutation: Sector 1 mutations
  Tag / fusion protein: GST tag (N terminal on insert)
  Cloning method: Restriction Enzyme; 5′ cloning site - (destroyed during cloning); 3′ cloning site - (destroyed during cloning)
  Sequencing primers: 5′ PGEX-5'; 3′ PGEX-3'
Terms and licenses: Academic/Nonprofit Terms; Industry Terms: Not Available to Industry
How to cite: pGEX-S1*HiGlpG was a gift from Sinisa Urban (Addgene plasmid # 158535 ; http://n2t.net/addgene:158535 ; RRID:Addgene_158535)
